>Addgene plasmid #12795 | DCT.VV.Orf107 | addgene partial sequence | sequence record 19190 | 12795 with BGH-rev
ATGATGACCGGTACGCGTAGAATCGAGACCGAGGAGAGGGTTAGGGATAGGCTTACCTTCGAACCGCGGG
CCCTCTAGACTCGAGCGGCCGCCACTGTGCTGGATATCTGCAGAATTGTCTTGACCCTTACTCCAATACT
ACTGTAGTTGTAAGGGTTTTTTCAAAATAATAGTTGTGTCCACGACATTTATATGTATTACCTATATATT
CTTCAGTAACATTTTCAAAGTACAAGGTCGCCTCGGTAATACCGCCTCTACTAGTTAAAACAGAGTATAC
ATCAAAATCGAATCCTATAAGCCATCCGGATGGATTTTCCCATTCAATCAGTACATCGTCAATCAATAAT
GACGTTGACACAGCAGTGCATGTTATATTGGCAGGTTCTCCTATCGTTACGTTGATTTTTGGATCTAGTA
TTAGTTTAAACCTGTGGTCTTGTGACGGTATAACCGTAAGTATTTTACATCTTGATACTACGATATCATT
CTTGATTCTAACGTCGTCGTAATGAACGTAACAGTCGTATCTTCCGCTATCTTCTAACTCTGGATTATGA
ATAATTAATTCCTTTCCCGTTTGTGAATACTTAATGTCGTCGATATTAATTTCCTTATTATCTTTATACC
AAGTTATATTATTATAATGTTTTGCGTAAAGAATTCCACAGTATAAGTCTATGCCATACTTATCATGAGT
ACCTAGTTCATATGTTTTTGGAATGCATGAAGGAGGTTTTCTAATATGAGATCTAACTATACCCTGAACA
CAGTCACCATTCTTTGTAGTTACGGTGCACAAATACCTACGGTTACTGAATTTAGATGTATAGTTGGCTA
TCCATAAATCACCATGTTTAACACGTTTATTANAAACCTGTCGCCGTCTATTTTTTTCTAGCCTTTCCCA
TTTAACCACATAGTCTTTATATCTGT
