[The description below was written by a language model from this plasmid's Addgene catalogue record.]
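Description:
DCT.VV.Orf107 is a mammalian expression plasmid built on the commercial pcDNA 3.1D V5-His-TOPO backbone (about 5.5 kb without insert), carrying a 1056 bp open reading frame from vaccinia virus. The insert, designated VV.Orf107 within its library and also known as VV_WR_200, encodes the viral soluble interferon-α/β receptor, a secreted decoy protein that poxviruses use to blunt the host type I interferon response. The ORF was introduced by TOPO cloning. The plasmid is maintained at high copy in E. coli under ampicillin selection, and it carries a neomycin resistance marker that allows G418 selection of transfected mammalian cells. The record does not list the promoter or tags. This backbone family normally drives expression from the CMV immediate-early promoter, has an upstream T7 promoter site (consistent with the listed T7 sequencing primer), and offers C-terminal V5 and polyhistidine epitopes. Whether the ORF is actually fused in frame to those tags is not stated.

The construct is one member of a library of individually cloned vaccinia virus ORFs assembled for screening, in work aimed at identifying poxvirus CD8+ T cell determinants relevant to smallpox vaccine design and characterisation. Expressing single viral genes in transfected cells lets researchers test which gene products are recognised by virus-specific T cells. Because the collection was built for screening, the insert may differ from the current canonical reference sequence of the gene, and the depositors caution that unexpected sequence changes may be present. The plasmid and insert names apply only within this library, and the corresponding ORF names in the Copenhagen and WR strains are given in the library's supplementary documentation.
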