Addgene plasmid #12795: DCT.VV.Orf107
Purpose: This plasmid was designed for screening purposes and may contain discrepancies relative to the current canonical GenBank version of the gene.
Depositing lab: Jack Bennink & Jon Yewdell. Publication: Identification of poxvirus CD8+ T cell determinants to enable rational design and characterization of smallpox vaccines. Tscharke DC, Karupiah G, Zhou J, Palmore T, Irvine KR, Haeryfar SM, Williams S, Sidney J, Sette A, Bennink JR, Yewdell JW. J Exp Med. 2005 January 3; 201(1): 95–104. 10.1084/jem.20041912 PubMed 15623576.
Backbone
  Vector backbone: pcDNA 3.1D V5-His-TOPO
  Backbone manufacturer: Invitrogen
  Backbone size w/o insert (bp): 5514
  Vector type: Mammalian Expression
  Selectable markers: Neomycin (select with G418)
Growth in bacteria
  Bacterial resistance: Ampicillin, 100 μg/mL
  Growth temperature: 37°C
  Growth strain: DH5alpha
  Copy number: High Copy
Gene/Insert
  Gene/Insert name: VV.Orf107 (alt names: VV_WR_200; soluble IFN-α/β receptor)
  Species: Vaccinia Virus
  Insert size (bp): 1056
  GenBank ID: 9791154
  Cloning method: TOPO Cloning; 5′ cloning site TA Cloning (not destroyed); 3′ cloning site TA Cloning (not destroyed)
  Sequencing primers: 5′ Universal T7
Terms and licenses: Academic/Nonprofit Terms; Industry Terms: Not Available to Industry
Depositor comments: Please see the Vaccinia kit page ( https://www.addgene.org/vvorf/ ) for more information. The kit page contains the supplemental VVOrfData spreadsheet, which includes important information about this plasmid. The plasmid and insert names provided here relate only to this library. The name of the ORF (if present) in VACV strain Copenhagen and the name of the ORF (if annotated) in VACV strain WR sequence can be found in VVOrfData spreadsheet. Please note that the amino acid sequence given for each ORF in the spreadsheet may contain some errors. Additionally, changes from the expected sequence may be present in these plasmids. Please see Addgene's quality control sequence and sequencing notes in the VVOrfData spreadsheet before ordering this plasmid.
How to cite: DCT.VV.Orf107 was a gift from Jack Bennink & Jon Yewdell (Addgene plasmid # 12795 ; http://n2t.net/addgene:12795 ; RRID:Addgene_12795)
